>Addgene plasmid #238215 | pET156P ARL2-3C-muGFP-10His (Sus scrofa) | addgene full sequence | sequence record 473426 | Addgene NGS Result
TTCTTGAAGACGAAAGGGCCTCGTGATACGCCTATTTTTATAGGTTAATGTCATGATAATAATGGTTTCT
TAGACGTCAGGTGGCACTTTTCGGGGAAATGTGCGCGGAACCCCTATTTGTTTATTTTTCTAAATACATT
CAAATATGTATCCGCTCATGAGACAATAACCCTGATAAATGCTTCAATAATATTGAAAAAGGAAGAGTAT
GAGTATTCAACATTTCCGTGTCGCCCTTATTCCCTTTTTTGCGGCATTTTGCCTTCCTGTTTTTGCTCAC
CCAGAAACGCTGGTGAAAGTAAAAGATGCTGAAGATCAGTTGGGTGCACGAGTGGGTTACATCGAACTGG
ATCTCAACAGCGGTAAGATCCTTGAGAGTTTTCGCCCCGAAGAACGTTTTCCAATGATGAGCACTTTTAA
AGTTCTGCTATGTGGCGCGGTATTATCCCGTGTTGACGCCGGGCAAGAGCAACTCGGTCGCCGCATACAC
TATTCTCAGAATGACTTGGTTGAGTACTCACCAGTCACAGAAAAGCATCTTACGGATGGCATGACAGTAA
GAGAATTATGCAGTGCTGCCATAACCATGAGTGATAACACTGCGGCCAACTTACTTCTGACAACGATCGG
AGGACCGAAGGAGCTAACCGCTTTTTTGCACAACATGGGGGATCATGTAACTCGCCTTGATCGTTGGGAA
CCGGAGCTGAATGAAGCCATACCAAACGACGAGCGTGACACCACGATGCCTGCAGCAATGGCAACAACGT
TGCGCAAACTATTAACTGGCGAACTACTTACTCTAGCTTCCCGGCAACAATTAATAGACTGGATGGAGGC
GGATAAAGTTGCAGGACCACTTCTGCGCTCGGCCCTTCCGGCTGGCTGGTTTATTGCTGATAAATCTGGA
GCCGGTGAGCGTGGGTCTCGCGGTATCATTGCAGCACTGGGGCCAGATGGTAAGCCCTCCCGTATCGTAG
TTATCTACACGACGGGGAGTCAGGCAACTATGGATGAACGAAATAGACAGATCGCTGAGATAGGTGCCTC
ACTGATTAAGCATTGGTAACTGTCAGACCAAGTTTACTCATATATACTTTAGATTGATTTAAAACTTCAT
TTTTAATTTAAAAGGATCTAGGTGAAGATCCTTTTTGATAATCTCATGACCAAAATCCCTTAACGTGAGT
TTTCGTTCCACTGAGCGTCAGACCCCGTAGAAAAGATCAAAGGATCTTCTTGAGATCCTTTTTTTCTGCG
CGTAATCTGCTGCTTGCAAACAAAAAAACCACCGCTACCAGCGGTGGTTTGTTTGCCGGATCAAGAGCTA
CCAACTCTTTTTCCGAAGGTAACTGGCTTCAGCAGAGCGCAGATACCAAATACTGTCCTTCTAGTGTAGC
CGTAGTTAGGCCACCACTTCAAGAACTCTGTAGCACCGCCTACATACCTCGCTCTGCTAATCCTGTTACC
AGTGGCTGCTGCCAGTGGCGATAAGTCGTGTCTTACCGGGTTGGACTCAAGACGATAGTTACCGGATAAG
GCGCAGCGGTCGGGCTGAACGGGGGGTTCGTGCACACAGCCCAGCTTGGAGCGAACGACCTACACCGAAC
TGAGATACCTACAGCGTGAGCTATGAGAAAGCGCCACGCTTCCCGAAGGGAGAAAGGCGGACAGGTATCC
GGTAAGCGGCAGGGTCGGAACAGGAGAGCGCACGAGGGAGCTTCCAGGGGGAAACGCCTGGTATCTTTAT
AGTCCTGTCGGGTTTCGCCACCTCTGACTTGAGCGTCGATTTTTGTGATGCTCGTCAGGGGGGCGGAGCC
TATGGAAAAACGCCAGCAACGCGGCCTTTTTACGGTTCCTGGCCTTTTGCTGGCCTTTTGCTCACATGTT
CTTTCCTGCGTTATCCCCTGATTCTGTGGATAACCGTATTACCGCCTTTGAGTGAGCTGATACCGCTCGC
CGCAGCCGAACGACCGAGCGCAGCGAGTCAGTGAGCGAGGAAGCGGAAGAGCGCCTGATGCGGTATTTTC
TCCTTACGCATCTGTGCGGTATTTCACACCGCAATGGTGCACTCTCAGTACAATCTGCTCTGATGCCGCA
TAGTTAAGCCAGTATACACTCCGCTATCGCTACGTGACTGGGTCATGGCTGCGCCCCGACACCCGCCAAC
ACCCGCTGACGCGCCCTGACGGGCTTGTCTGCTCCCGGCATCCGCTTACAGACAAGCTGTGACCGTCTCC
GGGAGCTGCATGTGTCAGAGGTTTTCACCGTCATCACCGAAACGCGCGAGGCAGCTGCGGTAAAGCTCAT
CAGCGTGGTCGTGAAGCGATTCACAGATGTCTGCCTGTTCATCCGCGTCCAGCTCGTTGAGTTTCTCCAG
AAGCGTTAATGTCTGGCTTCTGATAAAGCGGGCCATGTTAAGGGCGGTTTTTTCCTGTTTGGTCACTGAT
GCCTCCGTGTAAGGGGGATTTCTGTTCATGGGGGTAATGATACCGATGAAACGAGAGAGGATGCTCACGA
TACGGGTTACTGATGATGAACATGCCCGGTTACTGGAACGTTGTGAGGGTAAACAACTGGCGGTATGGAT
GCGGCGGGACCAGAGAAAAATCACTCAGGGTCAATGCCAGCGCTTCGTTAATACAGATGTAGGTGTTCCA
CAGGGTAGCCAGCAGCATCCTGCGATGCAGATCCGGAACATAATGGTGCAGGGCGCTGACTTCCGCGTTT
CCAGACTTTACGAAACACGGAAACCGAAGACCATTCATGTTGTTGCTCAGGTCGCAGACGTTTTGCAGCA
GCAGTCGCTTCACGTTCGCTCGCGTATCGGTGATTCATTCTGCTAACCAGTAAGGCAACCCCGCCAGCCT
AGCCGGGTCCTCAACGACAGGAGCACGATCATGCGCACCCGTGGCCAGGACCCAACGCTGCCCGAGATGC
GCCGCGTGCGGCTGCTGGAGATGGCGGACGCGATGGATATGTTCTGCCAAGGGTTGGTTTGCGCATTCAC
AGTTCTCCGCAAGAATTGATTGGCTCCAATTCTTGGAGTGGTGAATCCGTTAGCGAGGTGCCGCCGGCTT
CCATTCAGGTCGAGGTGGCCCGGCTCCATGCACCGCGACGCAACGCGGGGAGGCAGACAAGGTATAGGGC
GGCGCCTACAATCCATGCCAACCCGTTCCATGTGCTCGCCGAGGCGGCATAAATCGCCGTGACGATCAGC
GGTCCAATGATCGAAGTTAGGCTGGTAAGAGCCGCGAGCGATCCTTGAAGCTGTCCCTGATGGTCGTCAT
CTACCTGCCTGGACAGCATGGCCTGCAACGCGGGCATCCCGATGCCGCCGGAAGCGAGAAGAATCATAAT
GGGGAAGGCCATCCAGCCTCGCGTCGCGAACGCCAGCAAGACGTAGCCCAGCGCGTCGGCCGCCATGCCG
GCGATAATGGCCTGCTTCTCGCCGAAACGTTTGGTGGCGGGACCAGTGACGAAGGCTTGAGCGAGGGCGT
GCAAGATTCCGAATACCGCAAGCGACAGGCTGATCATCGTCGCGCTCCAGCGAAAGCGGTCCTCGCCGAA
AATGACCCAGAGCGCTGCCGGCACCTGTCCTACGAGTTGCATGATAAAGAAGACAGTCATAAGTGCGGCG
ACGATAGTCATGCCCCGCGCCCACCGGAAGGAGCTGACTGGGTTGAAGGCTCTCAAGGGCATCGGTCGAG
ATCCCGGTGCCTAATGAGTGAGCTAACTTACATTAATTGCGTTGCGCTCACTGCCCGCTTTCCAGTCGGG
AAACCTGTCGTGCCAGCTGCATTAATGAATCGGCCAACGCGCGGGGAGAGGCGGTTTGCGTATTGGGCGC
CAGGGTGGTTTTTCTTTTCACCAGTGAGACGGGCAACAGCTGATTGCCCTTCACCGCCTGGCCCTGAGAG
AGTTGCAGCAAGCGGTCCACGCTGGTTTGCCCCAGCAGGCGAAAATCCTGTTTGATGGTGGTTAACGGCG
GGATATAACATGAGCTGTCTTCGGTATCGTCGTATCCCACTACCGAGATATCCGCACCAACGCGCAGCCC
GGACTCGGTAATGGCGCGCATTGCGCCCAGCGCCATCTGATCGTTGGCAACCAGCATCGCAGTGGGAACG
ATGCCCTCATTCAGCATTTGCATGGTTTGTTGAAAACCGGACATGGCACTCCAGTCGCCTTCCCGTTCCG
CTATCGGCTGAATTTGATTGCGAGTGAGATATTTATGCCAGCCAGCCAGACGCAGACGCGCCGAGACAGA
ACTTAATGGGCCCGCTAACAGCGCGATTTGCTGGTGACCCAATGCGACCAGATGCTCCACGCCCAGTCGC
GTACCGTCTTCATGGGAGAAAATAATACTGTTGATGGGTGTCTGGTCAGAGACATCAAGAAATAACGCCG
GAACATTAGTGCAGGCAGCTTCCACAGCAATGGCATCCTGGTCATCCAGCGGATAGTTAATGATCAGCCC
ACTGACGCGTTGCGCGAGAAGATTGTGCACCGCCGCTTTACAGGCTTCGACGCCGCTTCGTTCTACCATC
GACACCACCACGCTGGCACCCAGTTGATCGGCGCGAGATTTAATCGCCGCGACAATTTGCGACGGCGCGT
GCAGGGCCAGACTGGAGGTGGCAACGCCAATCAGCAACGACTGTTTGCCCGCCAGTTGTTGTGCCACGCG
GTTGGGAATGTAATTCAGCTCCGCCATCGCCGCTTCCACTTTTTCCCGCGTTTTCGCAGAAACGTGGCTG
GCCTGGTTCACCACGCGGGAAACGGTCTGATAAGAGACACCGGCATACTCTGCGACATCGTATAACGTTA
CTGGTTTCACATTCACCACCCTGAATTGACTCTCTTCCGGGCGCTATCATGCCATACCGCGAAAGGTTTT
GCGCCATTCGATGGTGTCCGGGATCTCGACGCTCTCCCTTATGCGACTCCTGCATTAGGAAGCAGCCCAG
TAGTAGGTTGAGGCCGTTGAGCACCGCCGCCGCAAGGAATGGTGCATGCAAGGAGATGGCGCCCAACAGT
CCCCCGGCCACGGGGCCTGCCACCATACCCACGCCGAAACAAGCGCTCATGAGCCCGAAGTGGCGAGCCC
GATCTTCCCCATCGGTGATGTCGGCGATATAGGCGCCAGCAACCGCACCTGTGGCGCCGGTGATGCCGGC
CACGATGCGTCCGGCGTAGAGGATCGAGATCTCGATCCCGCGAAATTAATACGACTCACTATAGGGGAAT
TGTGAGCGGATAACAATTCCCCTCTAGAAATAATTTTGTTTAACTTTAAGAAGGAGATATACCATGGGCT
TGATAGCCAATAGGAGCAGGGAAAGGGGTCCCGGGACTAGGAAGAAACAGCGGCTGGGAGGGGGCTACTG
GGACATGGGGCTTCTGACCATTCTGAAGAAGATGAAGCAGAAAGAGCGAGAGCTGCGACTGCTAATGCTC
GGCCTGGACAATGCTGGCAAAACAACCATCCTCAAGAAGTTCAACGGGGAAGACATTGACACCATCTCCC
CGACGCTGGGCTTTAACATCAAGACCCTGGAGCACCGAGGATTCAAGCTGAACATCTGGGATGTGGGCGG
CCAGAAGTCCCTGCGGTCCTACTGGCGGAACTACTTCGAGAGCACCGACGGCCTCATCTGGGTGGTAGAC
AGCGCCGACCGCCAGCGCATGCAGGACTGTCAGCGGGAGCTCCAGAGCCTGCTGGTGGAGGAGCGCCTGG
CTGGTGCCACCCTCCTCATCTTTGCCAACAAGCAGGACCTGCCCGGAGCACTGTCCTCTAAGGCAATTCG
TGAGGCCCTGGAGCTGGACTCCATCCGCAGCCACCACTGGTGCATCCAGGGCTGCAGTGCCGTCACCGGG
GAGAACCTGTTGCCTGGCATCGACTGGCTCCTGGATGACATCTCCAGCCGCATCTTCATGGCCGACGGAT
CTGGCTCTCTGGAAGTTCTGTTCCAGGGGCCCGGCGGCCGCGGGGGATCTGGCGGGCAAGGATCTGGCTC
TATGAGCAAAGGAGAAGAACTTTTCACTGGAGTTGTCCCAATTCTTGTTGAATTAGATGGTGATGTTAAT
GGGCACAAATTTTCTGTCCGTGGAGAGGGTGAAGGTGATGCTACAAACGGAAAACTCACCCTTAAATTTA
TTTGCACTACTGGAAAACTACCTGTTCCGTGGCCAACACTTGTCACTACTCTGACCTATGGTGTTCTATG
CTTTTCCCGTTATCCGGATCACATGAAACGGCATGACTTTTTCAAGAGTGCCATGCCCGAAGGTTATGTA
CAGGAACGCACTATATCTTTCAAAGATGACGGGACCTACAAGACGCGTGCTGAAGTCAAGTTTGAAGGTG
ATACCCTTGTTAATCGTATCGAGTTAAAAGGTATTGATTTTAAAGAAGATGGAAACATTCTCGGACACAA
ACTGGAGTACAACTTTAACTCACACAATGTATACATCACGGCAGACAAACAAAAGAATGGAATCAAAGCG
TACTTCAAAATTCGCCACAACGTTGAAGATGGTTCCGTTCAACTAGCAGACCATTATCAACAAAATACTC
CAATTGGCGATGGCCCTGTCCTTTTACCAGACAACCATTACCTCTCGACACAATCTGTTCTTTCGAAAGA
TCCCAACGAAAAGCGTGACCACATGGTCCTTCTTGAGGATGTAACTGCTGCTGGGATTACACATGGCATG
GATGAACTCTACAAAGGAGGATCTAAGCATCACCATCATCATCACCATCATCATCACCATCACCACCATG
GAGAGTGAGCGGCCGCAGATCCAGATCCGGCTGCTAACAAAGCCCGAAAGGAAGCTGAGTTGGCTGCTGC
CACCGCTGAGCAATAACTAGCATAACCCCTTGGGGCCTCTAAACGGGTCTTGAGGGGTTTTTTGCTGAAA
GGAGGAACTATATCCGGATATCCCGCAAGAGGCCCGGCAGTACCGGCATAACCAAGCCTATGCCTACAGC
ATCCAGGGTGACGGTGCCGAGGATGACGATGAGCGCATTGTTAGATTTCATACACGGTGCCTGACTGCGT
TAGCAATTTAACTGTGATAAACTACCGCATTAAAGCTTATCGATGATAAGCTGTCAAACATGAGAA
Features (pLannotate 1.2.2; 21 found; start..end, strand, type, name):
    104..208     +  promoter       AmpR promoter: bla
    209..1069    +  CDS            AmpR: β-lactamase; bla; confers resistance to ampicillin, carbenicillin, and related antibiotics
   1240..1828    +  rep_origin     ori: high-copy-number ColE1/pMB1/pBR322/pUC origin of replication
   2014..2153    -  misc_feature   bom: basis of mobility region from pBR322
   2255..2446    -  CDS            rop: Rop protein, which maintains plasmids at low copy number; rop
   2463..2843    +  CDS            YPB1_ECOLX: Protein predicted: Swiss-Prot protein existence level 4. From Escherichia coli.
   3085..3709    -  CDS            TcR (fragment): tetracycline efflux protein; tet; confers resistance to tetracycline
   3724..3745    -  protein_bind   CAP binding site: CAP binding activates transcription in the presence of cAMP. E. coli catabolite activator protein
   3758..4840    -  CDS            lacI: lac repressor; lacI; The lac repressor binds to the lac operator to inhibit transcription in E. coli. This inhibition can be relieved by adding lactose or isopropyl-β-D-thiogalactopyranoside (IPTG).
   4841..4918    -  promoter       lacI promoter: lacI
   4926..5205    -  CDS            TcR (fragment): tetracycline efflux protein; tet; confers resistance to tetracycline
   5227..5245    +  promoter       T7 promoter: promoter for bacteriophage T7 RNA polymerase
   5246..5270    +  protein_bind   lac operator: The lac repressor binds to the lac operator to inhibit transcription in E. coli. This inhibition can be relieved by adding lactose or isopropyl-β-D-thiogalactopyranoside (IPTG). lac repressor encoded by lacI
   5285..5307    +  RBS            RBS: efficient ribosome binding site from bacteriophage T7 gene 10 (Olins and Rangwala, 1989)
   5395..5946    +  CDS            ARL2: ARL2_BOVIN - Experimental evidence at protein level: Swiss-Prot protein existence level 1. Small GTP-binding protein which cycles between an inactive GDP-bound and an active GTP-bound form, and the rate of cycling is regulated by guanine nucleotide exchange factors (GEF) and GTPase- activating proteins (GAP). GTP-binding protein that does not act as an allosteric activator of the cholera toxin catalytic subunit. Regulates formation of new microtubules and centrosome integrity. Prevents the TBCD-induced microtubule destruction. Participates in association with TBCD, in the disassembly of the ap
   6022..6735    +  CDS            muGFP: muGFP is a basic (constitutively fluorescent) green fluorescent protein published in 2018, derived from Aequorea victoria.
   6760..6785    +  CDS            10xHis (fragment): 10xHis affinity tag
   6820..6869    +  CDS            SET1 (fragment): solubility-enhancement tag derived from T7 phage gene 10B
   6877..6924    +  terminator     T7 terminator: transcription terminator for bacteriophage T7 RNA polymerase
   6947..7051    -  CDS            TcR (fragment): tetracycline efflux protein; tet; confers resistance to tetracycline
   7099..7127    -  promoter       tet promoter: E. coli promoter for tetracycline efflux protein gene
