[The description below was written by a language model from this plasmid's Addgene catalogue record and pLannotate feature annotations shown in this document.]
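Description:
pET156P ARL2-3C-muGFP-10His is a 7.1 kb bacterial expression plasmid for producing porcine (Sus scrofa) ARL2, a small ARF-like GTP-binding protein, as a C-terminally tagged fusion. It is built on the pET156P backbone, a pBR322-derived pET-type vector. It is propagated through a ColE1/pMB1-family origin accompanied by the bom mobility region and the rop gene, which normally moderates copy number (the catalogue lists copy number as unknown). Selection is by ampicillin through the bla β-lactamase gene and its own promoter. Several annotated tetracycline-resistance fragments and a tet promoter are non-functional remnants of the pBR322 ancestry, interrupted by the expression cassette and the lacI gene.

Expression is driven by a T7 promoter followed directly by a lac operator and the strong T7 gene 10 ribosome binding site, with a T7 terminator downstream. The plasmid-borne lacI gene supplies repressor, so transcription is held off until IPTG induction in a host that provides T7 RNA polymerase. The ARL2 coding sequence, which the annotation tool matched to the closely related bovine ARL2 entry, is followed by a linker region that, according to the construct name, encodes a 3C protease cleavage site. After this come muGFP, a monomeric green fluorescent protein derived from Aequorea victoria GFP, and a 10xHis tag. A short fragment annotated as SET1 near the terminator is probably residual vector sequence from T7 gene 10 rather than part of the fusion. This arrangement allows fluorescence-based tracking of expression and purification, capture by immobilised-metal affinity chromatography, and removal of both tags with 3C protease. The associated publication concerns retrieval of polyubiquitinated proteins from cilia, which suggests use of the recombinant protein in biochemical or structural work, although the record does not specify the application.
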