Addgene plasmid #238215: pET156P ARL2-3C-muGFP-10His (Sus scrofa)
Purpose: Bacterial expression vector of porcine ARL2 with C-terminal tags
Depositing lab: Alan Brown. Depositing organization: Harvard Medical School. Publication: A conserved mechanism for the retrieval of polyubiquitinated proteins from cilia. Lange SM, Bennett JA, Eisert RJ, Brown A. Cell. 2025 Nov 13;188(23):6492-6508.e18. doi: 10.1016/j.cell.2025.07.043. Epub 2025 Aug 20. PubMed 40840444.
Backbone
  Vector backbone: pET156P
  Vector type: Bacterial Expression
Growth in bacteria
  Bacterial resistance: Ampicillin, 100 μg/mL
  Growth temperature: 37°C
  Growth strain: DH5alpha
  Copy number: Unknown
Gene/Insert
  Gene/Insert name: ARL2
  Tag / fusion protein: -3C-muGFP-10His (C terminal on insert)
Terms and licenses: Academic/Nonprofit Terms; Industry Terms: Not Available to Industry
How to cite: pET156P ARL2-3C-muGFP-10His (Sus scrofa) was a gift from Alan Brown (Addgene plasmid # 238215 ; http://n2t.net/addgene:238215 ; RRID:Addgene_238215)
